Addgene plasmid #82607: pEGFP_sfCherry2(11)_HP1
Purpose: Expresses sfCherry2(11) tagged heterochromatin protein1 in mammalian cells
Depositing lab: Bo Huang. Depositing organization: University of California, San Francisco (UCSF). Publication: Improved split fluorescent proteins for endogenous protein labeling. Feng S, Sekine S, Pessino V, Li H, Leonetti MD, Huang B. Nat Commun. 2017 Aug 29;8(1):370. doi: 10.1038/s41467-017-00494-8. PubMed 28851864.
Backbone
  Vector backbone: pEGFP-mEmerald-HP1b
  Backbone manufacturer: Michael Davidson Fluorescent Protein Collection at the UCSF Nikon Imaging center
  Backbone size w/o insert (bp): 6500
  Total vector size (bp): 6500
  Vector type: Mammalian Expression
Growth in bacteria
  Bacterial resistance: Kanamycin, 50 μg/mL
  Growth temperature: 37°C
  Growth strain: DH5alpha
  Copy number: Low Copy
Gene/Insert
  Gene/Insert name: sfCherry2(11)_HP1b
  Species: H. sapiens (human), Synthetic
  Insert size (bp): 1518
  Mutation: changed Gly12 to Ala in sfCherry11+
  Cloning method: Restriction Enzyme; 5′ cloning site BmtI (not destroyed); 3′ cloning site BamHI (not destroyed)
  Sequencing primers: 5′ ATCCGCTAGCGCTACCGGTC; 3′ GTGGTATGGCTGATTATGATC
Terms and licenses: Academic/Nonprofit Terms; Industry Terms: Not Available to Industry
How to cite: pEGFP_sfCherry2(11)_HP1 was a gift from Bo Huang (Addgene plasmid # 82607 ; http://n2t.net/addgene:82607 ; RRID:Addgene_82607)
