[The description below was written by a language model from this plasmid's Addgene catalogue record.]
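Description:
pEGFP_sfCherry2(11)_HP1 is a mammalian expression plasmid of about 6.5 kb, built on a pEGFP-type backbone (pEGFP-mEmerald-HP1b, from a fluorescent protein fusion collection). It is propagated in E. coli under kanamycin selection and is recorded as low copy. The catalogue entry does not list the promoter, polyadenylation signal or origins of replication, and no feature table is available, so these regulatory elements cannot be confirmed from the record, although vectors of this family are designed for transient expression in cultured mammalian cells.

The insert, recorded as 1518 bp and cloned between BmtI and BamHI sites (both retained), encodes human heterochromatin protein 1 beta (HP1b) fused to sfCherry2(11), presumably in place of the mEmerald tag of the parent construct. sfCherry2(11) is the short synthetic eleventh beta-strand of a split superfolder Cherry variant. The record notes a Gly12-to-Ala change relative to the earlier sfCherry11 peptide. The fragment is not fluorescent on its own. Red fluorescence appears only when it associates with the complementary large fragment comprising strands 1–10, which must be supplied separately, for example from a co-transfected plasmid.

The construct comes from work on improved split fluorescent proteins for protein labelling. There, an HP1 fusion offers a recognisable nuclear, heterochromatin-associated localisation pattern for judging how well and how brightly the small tag complements. It is suited to testing the split sfCherry2 system and to imaging HP1 in live or fixed mammalian cells with a minimal peptide tag rather than a full-length fluorescent protein.
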