>Addgene plasmid #82607 | pEGFP_sfCherry2(11)_HP1 | depositor partial sequence | sequence record 157145 | sfCherry+11_HP1b
TACACCATCGTGGAGCAGTACGAGAGAGCCGAGGCCAGACACAGCACCGTCCGGCTCAGATCTATGGGGA
AAAAGCAAAACAAGAAGAAAGTGGAGGAGGTACTAGAAGAAGAGGAAGAGGAATATGTGGTGGAAAAAGT
TCTTGATCGGCGAGTTGTCAAGGGCAAGGTGGAATATCTTCTAAAGTGGAAGGGTTTCTCAGATGAGGAC
AACACTTGGGAGCCAGAAGAGAATCTGGATTGCCCTGACCTTATTGCTGAGTTTCTACAGTCACAGAAAA
CAGCTCATGAGACAGATAAGTCAGAGGGAGGCAAGCGCAAAGCTGATTCTGATTCTGAAGATAAAGGAGA
GGAAAGCAAACCAAAGAAGAAGAAAGAAGAGTCAGAAAAGCCACGAGGCTTTGCCCGGGGTTTGGAGCCA
GAGCGGATTATTGGAGCTACTGACTCCAGTGGAGAGCTCATGTTCCTGATGAAATGGAAAAACTCTGATG
AGGCTGACCTGGTCCCTGCCAAGGAAGCCAATGTCAAGTGCCCACAGGTTGTCATATCCTTCTATGAGGA
AAGGCTAACGTGGCATTCCTACCCCTCAGAGGATGATGACAAAAAAGACGACAAGAATTA
