>Addgene plasmid #82607 | pEGFP_sfCherry2(11)_HP1 | addgene partial sequence | sequence record 166798 | sfCherry-HP1b 5'-GTGGTATGGCTGATTATGATC-3'
TTCTTGTCGTCTTTTTTGTCATCATCCTCTGAGGGGTAGGAATGCCACGTTAGCCTTTCCTCATAGAAGG
ATATGACAACCTGTGGGCACTTGACATTGGCTTCCTTGGCAGGGACCAGGTCAGCCTCATCAGAGTTTTT
CCATTTCATCAGGAACATGAGCTCTCCACTGGAGTCAGTAGCTCCAATAATCCGCTCTGGCTCCAAACCC
CGGGCAAAGCCTCGTGGCTTTTCTGACTCTTCTTTCTTCTTCTTTGGTTTGCTTTCCTCTCCTTTATCTT
CAGAATCAGAATCAGCTTTGCGCTTGCCTCCCTCTGACTTATCTGTCTCATGAGCTGTTTTCTGTGACTG
TAGAAACTCAGCAATAAGGTCAGGGCAATCCAGATTCTCTTCTGGCTCCCAAGTGTTGTCCTCATCTGAG
AAACCCTTCCACTTTAGAAGATATTCCACCTTGCCCTTGACAACTCGCCGATCAAGAACTTTTTCCACCA
CATATTCCTCTTCCTCTTCTTCTAGTACCTCCTCCACTTTCTTCTTGTTTTGCTTTTTCCCCATAGATCT
GAGCCGGACGGTGCTGTGTCTGGCCTCGGCTCTCTCGTACTGCTCCACGATGGTGTACATTGGCGACCGG
TAGCGCTAGCGGATCTGACGGTTCACTAAACCAGCTCTGCTTATATAGACCTCCCACCGTACACGCCTAC
CGCCCATTTGCGTCAATGGGGCGGAGTTGTTACGACATTTTGGAAAGTCCCGTTGATTTTGGTGCCAAAA
CAAACTCCCATTGACGTCAATGGGGTGGAGACTTGGAAATCCCCGTGAGTCAAACCGCTATCCACGCCCA
TTGATGTACTGCCAA
