>Addgene plasmid #82607 | pEGFP_sfCherry2(11)_HP1 | addgene partial sequence | sequence record 166799 | SV40pA-R 5'-GAAATTTGTGATGCTATTGC-3'
AGTTAACAACAACAATTGCATTCATTTTATGTTTCAGGTTCAGGGGGAGGTGTGGGAGGTTTTTTAAAGC
AAGTAAAACCTCTACAAATGTGGTATGGCTGATTATGATCAGTTATCTAGATCCGGTGGATCCTAATTCT
TGTCGTCTTTTTTGTCATCATCCTCTGAGGGGTAGGAATGCCACGTTAGCCTTTCCTCATAGAAGGATAT
GACAACCTGTGGGCACTTGACATTGGCTTCCTTGGCAGGGACCAGGTCAGCCTCATCAGAGTTTTTCCAT
TTCATCAGGAACATGAGCTCTCCACTGGAGTCAGTAGCTCCAATAATCCGCTCTGGCTCCAAACCCCGGG
CAAAGCCTCGTGGCTTTTCTGACTCTTCTTTCTTCTTCTTTGGTTTGCTTTCCTCTCCTTTATCTTCAGA
ATCAGAATCAGCTTTGCGCTTGCCTCCCTCTGACTTATCTGTCTCATGAGCTGTTTTCTGTGACTGTAGA
AACTCAGCAATAAGGTCAGGGCAATCCAGATTCTCTTCTGGCTCCCAAGTGTTGTCCTCATCTGAGAAAC
CCTTCCACTTTAGAAGATATTCCACCTTGCCCTTGACAACTCGCCGATCAAGAACTTTTTCCACCACATA
TTCCTCTTCCTCTTCTTCTAGTACCTCCTCCACTTTCTTCTTGTTTTGCTTTTTCCCCATAGATCTGAGC
CGGACGGTGCTGTGTCTGGCCTCGGCTCTCTCGTACTGCTCCACGATGGTGTACATTGGCGACCGGTAGC
GCTAGCGGATCTGACGGTTCACTAAACCAGCTCTGCTTATATAGACCTCCC
